>Addgene plasmid #16500 | SBE2-Luc | addgene partial sequence | sequence record 23127 | 16500 with LucN rev
GGCTTTACCAACAGTACCGGAATGCCAAGCTTTTTGCAAAAGCCTAGGCCTCCAAAAAAGCCTCCTCACT
ACTTCTGGAATAGCTCAGAGGCCGAGGCGGCCTCGGCCTCTGCATAAATAAAAAAAATTAGTCAGCGATG
GGGCGGAGAATGGGCGGAACTGGGCGGAGTTAGGGGCGGGATGGGCGGAGTTAGGGGCGGGACTATGGTT
GCTGACTAATTGAGATGCAGATCGCAGATCTCGAGCCCGGGCTAGCACGCGTAAGAGCTCGGTACTAAGT
CTAGACGGCAGTCTAGACGTACCTATCGATAGAGAAATGTTCTGGCACCTGCACTTGCACTGGGGACAGC
CTATTTTGCTAGTTTGTTTTGTTTCGTTTTGTTTTGATGGAGAGCGTATGTTAGTACTATCGATTCACAC
AAAAAACCAACACACAGATGTAATGAAAATAAAGATATTTTATTGCGGCCGCTCCAAGTACCTCCCGTAC
CTTAATATTACTTACTTATCATGGTAGCTTGGGCTGGCGTAATAGCGAAGAGGCCCGCACCGATCGCCCT
TCCCAACAGTTGCGCAGCCTGAATGGCGAATGGCAAATTGTAAGCGTTAATATTTTGTTAAAATTCGCGT
TAAATTTTTGTTAAATCAGCTCATTTTTTAACCAATAGGCCGAAATCGGCAAAATCCCTTATA
