[The description below was written by a language model from this plasmid's Addgene catalogue record.]
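Description:
SBE2-Luc is a luciferase reporter plasmid for mammalian cells, built on the Promega pGL3 backbone (about 5 kb without the insert). It is propagated in E. coli under ampicillin selection. The record gives no feature table, lists copy number as unknown, and does not name the origin of replication.

The insert is a short synthetic element containing two tandem copies of the Smad binding element (SBE), the recognition motif for Smad transcription factors. It was placed into the KpnI site of pGL3, upstream of the luciferase coding sequence carried on the backbone. The same enzyme is listed for both the 5′ and 3′ cloning sites, and the record does not say whether those sites survived cloning or which way the insert is oriented. The catalogue entry lists luciferase as a C-terminal "tag", but the SBE repeats are regulatory DNA rather than a coding sequence, so luciferase serves as a downstream transcriptional reporter and not as a fusion partner. The record also does not say which pGL3 variant was used, so the minimal or basal promoter through which the SBE copies act is not stated.

In use, Smad complexes that bind the SBE repeats raise luciferase expression, so light output after transfection reflects Smad-dependent transcriptional activity. The associated publication characterised human Smad3 and Smad4 as sequence-specific transcription activators, which fits use of this construct to test Smad binding-site function and to monitor signalling that acts through these proteins. The alternative name "SBE x 2" records the two-copy design.
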