Addgene plasmid #16500: SBE2-Luc
Depositing lab: Bert Vogelstein. Publication: Human Smad3 and Smad4 are sequence-specific transcription activators. Zawel L, Dai JL, Buckhaults P, Zhou S, Kinzler KW, Vogelstein B, Kern SE. Mol Cell. 1998 Mar . 1(4):611-7. 10.1016/S1097-2765(00)80061-1 PubMed 9660945.
Backbone
  Vector backbone: pGL3
  Backbone manufacturer: Promega
  Backbone size w/o insert (bp): 5010
  Vector type: Mammalian Expression, Luciferase
Growth in bacteria
  Bacterial resistance: Ampicillin, 100 μg/mL
  Growth temperature: 37°C
  Growth strain: DH5alpha
  Copy number: Unknown
Gene/Insert
  Gene/Insert name: Smad binding element (alt name: SBE x 2)
  Tag / fusion protein: luciferase (C terminal on backbone)
  Cloning method: Restriction Enzyme; 5′ cloning site KpnI (unknown if destroyed); 3′ cloning site KpnI (unknown if destroyed)
  Sequencing primers: 5′ n/a; 3′ LucNrev
Terms and licenses: Academic/Nonprofit Terms; Industry Terms: Not Available to Industry
Depositor comments: Two copies of the Smad binding site (taaGTCTAGACggcaGTCTAGACgtac) are cloned into pGL3.
How to cite: SBE2-Luc was a gift from Bert Vogelstein (Addgene plasmid # 16500 ; http://n2t.net/addgene:16500 ; RRID:Addgene_16500)
